>Addgene plasmid #201182 | pVSL10 | addgene full sequence | sequence record 406202 | Addgene NGS Result
GCCGCGCTTAATGCGCCGCTACAGGGCGCGTCCCATTCGCCAATCCGGATATAGTTCCTCCTTTCAGCAA
AAAACCCCTCAAGACCCGTTTAGAGGCCCCAAGGGCTCGAGAAATCATAAAAAATTTATTTGCTTTGTGA
GCGGATAACAATTATAATAGATTCAATTGTGAGCGGATAACAATTTCACACAGAATTCATTAAAGAGGAG
AAATTAACTATGAGAGGATCGCATCACCATCACCATCACGGATCCGCTCTTGAAGTCCTCTTTCAGGGAC
CCGCCAAGATGGCATTTACGCTTGCTGACCGCGTGACGGAGGAGATGCTTGCCGACAAGGCGGCGCTTGT
CGTTGAAGTGGTCGAGGAAAATTATCACGATGCGCCGATCGTCGGCATCGCTGTGGTCAACGAACATGGA
CGGTTTTTCCTGCGCCCGGAGACGGCGCTTGCCGATCCGCAGTTTGTCGCCTGGCTTGGTGATGAAACGA
AGAAAAAAAGCATGTTTGACTCAAAGCGCGCGGCAGTCGCCTTGAAATGGAAAGGAATTGAGCTATGCGG
CGTTTCCTTTGATTTATTGCTGGCCGCCTATTTGCTTGATCCGGCGCAAGGTGTTGATGATGTGGCTGCC
GCAGCAAAAATGAAGCAATACGAAGCGGTGCGCCCGGATGAAGCGGTGTATGGCAAAGGGGCGAAGCGGG
CCGTGCCGGATGAGCCAGTGCTCGCCGAGCATTTGGTCCGCAAGGCGGCGGCGATTTGGGAACTCGAACG
GCCGTTTTTGGATGAGCTGCGCCGCAACGAACAAGATCGGTTGCTCGTCGAGCTGGAGCAGCCGTTGTCT
TCGATTTTGGCGGAAATGGAATTTGCCGGAGTGAAAGTGGATACGAAGCGGCTCGAACAGATGGGCAAAG
AGCTCGCCGAGCAGCTGGGCACGGTCGAGCAGCGCATTTATGAGCTCGCCGGCCAAGAATTCAACATCAA
TTCACCGAAACAGCTCGGCGTCATTTTATTTGAAAAACTGCAGCTGCCCGTCTTGAAAAAAACGAAAACC
GGCTACTCCACTTCGGCGGATGTGCTTGAAAAACTTGCGCCTTATCACGAGATCGTGGAAAACATTTTGC
ATTACCGCCAGCTTGGCAAGTTGCAGTCGACGTATATTGAAGGATTGCTGAAAGTCGTGCGACCCGCGAC
AAAGAAGGTGCATACGATTTTCAATCAGGCGTTGACGCAAACCGGACGGCTCAGCTCGACGGAGCCGAAC
TTGCAAAACATTCCGATTCGGCTTGAGGAAGGACGGAAAATCCGCCAAGCGTTCGTGCCATCGGAGTCTG
ATTGGCTCATTTTCGCCGCCGACTACTCGCAAATTGAGTTGCGCGTCCTCGCCCATATTGCGGAAGATGA
CAATTTAATGGAAGCGTTCCGCCGCGATTTGGATATCCATACGAAAACAGCGATGGACATTTTCCAAGTG
AGCGAGGACGAAGTGACGCCCAACATGCGCCGTCAGGCGAAGGCGGTCAACTATGGGATCGTTTACGGGA
TCAGTGATTACGGCTTGGCGCAAAACTTAAATATTTCGCGCAAAGAGGCGGCTGAATTCATCGAGCGCTA
CTTCGAGAGCTTCCCTGGCGTGAAGCGGTATATGGAAAACATTGTGCAAGAAGCAAAACAGAAAGGGTAT
GTGACGACGCTGCTGCATCGGCGCCGCTATTTGCCGGATATCACGAGCCGCAACTTCAACGTCCGCAGCT
TTGCTGAACGGATGGCGATGAACACGCCGATTCAAGGGAGCGCCGCTGACATTATTAAAAAGGCGATGAT
CGATCTGAACGCCAGACTGAAGGAAGAGCGGCTGCAAGCGCACCTTTTGCTGCAGGTGCATGACGAGCTC
ATTTTGGAGGCGCCGAAAGAAGAGATGGAGCGGCTGTGCCGGCTCGTTCCGGAAGTGATGGAGCAAGCGG
TCACACTTCGCGTGCCGCTCAAAGTCGATTACCATTATGGCTCGACGTGGTATGATGCGAAATAAAAGCT
TCCGGCTTATCGGTCAGTTTCACCTGATTTACGTAAAAACCCGCTTCGGCGGGTTTTTGCTTTTGGAGGG
GCAGAAAGATGAATGACTGTCCACGACGCTATACCCAAAAGAAAGCGGCTTATCGGTCAGTTTAATTTCG
CGGGATCGAGATCTCGATCCTCTACGCCGGACGCATCGTGGCCGGCATCACCGGCGCCACAGGTGCGGTT
GCTGGCGCCTATATCGCCGACATCACCGATGGGGAAGATCGGGCTCGCCACTTCGGGCTCATGAGCGCTT
GTTTCGGCGTGGGTATGGTGGCAGGCCCTGTGGCCGGGGGACTGTTGGGCGCCATCTCCTTGCATGCACC
ATTCCTTGCGGCGGCGGTGCTCAACGGCCTCAACCTACTACTGGGCTGCTTCCTAATGCAGGAGTCGCAT
AAGGGAGAGCGTCGAGATCCCGGACACCATCGAATGGTGCAAAACCTTTCGCGGTATGGCATGATAGCGC
CCGGAAGAGAGTCAATTCAGGGTGGTGAATGTGAAACCAGTAACGTTATACGATGTCGCAGAGTATGCCG
GTGTCTCTTATCAGACCGTTTCCCGCGTGGTGAACCAGGCCAGCCACGTTTCTGCGAAAACGCGGGAAAA
AGTGGAAGCGGCGATGGCGGAGCTGAATTACATTCCCAACCGCGTGGCACAACAACTGGCGGGCAAACAG
TCGTTGCTGATTGGCGTTGCCACCTCCAGTCTGGCCCTGCACGCGCCGTCGCAAATTGTCGCGGCGATTA
AATCTCGCGCCGATCAACTGGGTGCCAGCGTGGTGGTGTCGATGGTAGAACGAAGCGGCGTCGAAGCCTG
TAAAGCGGCGGTGCACAATCTTCTCGCGCAACGCGTCAGTGGGCTGATCATTAACTATCCGCTGGATGAC
CAGGATGCCATTGCTGTGGAAGCTGCCTGCACTAATGTTCCGGCGTTATTTCTTGATGTCTCTGACCAGA
CACCCATCAACAGTATTATTTTCTCCCATGAAGACGGTACGCGACTGGGCGTGGAGCATCTGGTCGCATT
GGGTCACCAGCAAATCGCGCTGTTAGCGGGCCCATTAAGTTCTGTCTCGGCGCGTCTGCGTCTGGCTGGC
TGGCATAAATATCTCACTCGCAATCAAATTCAGCCGATAGCGGAACGGGAAGGCGACTGGAGTGCCATGT
CCGGTTTTCAACAAACCATGCAAATGCTGAATGAGGGCATCGTTCCCACTGCGATGCTGGTTGCCAACGA
TCAGATGGCGCTGGGCGCAATGCGCGCCATTACCGAGTCCGGGCTGCGCGTTGGTGCGGATATCTCGGTA
GTGGGATACGACGATACCGAAGACAGCTCATGTTATATCCCGCCGTTAACCACCATCAAACAGGATTTTC
GCCTGCTGGGGCAAACCAGCGTGGACCGCTTGCTGCAACTCTCTCAGGGCCAGGCGGTGAAGGGCAATCA
GCTGTTGCCCGTCTCACTGGTGAAAAGAAAAACCACCCTGGCGCCCAATACGCAAACCGCCTCTCCCCGC
GCGTTGGCCGATTCATTAATGCAGCTGGCACGACAGGTTTCCCGACTGGAAAGCGGGCAGTGAGCGCAAC
GCAATTAATGTAAGTTAGCTCACTCATTAGGTACCGGGATCTCGACCGATGCCCTTGAGAGCCTTCAACC
CAGTCAGCTCCTTCCGGTGGGCGCGGGGCATGACTATCGTCGCCGCACTTATGACTGTCTTCTTTATCAT
GCAACTCGTAGGACAGGTGCCGGCAGCGCTCTGGGTCATTTTCGGCGAGGACCGCTTTCGCTGGAGCGCG
ACGATGATCGGCCTGTCGCTTGCGGTATTCGGAATCTTGCACGCCCTCGCTCAAGCCTTCGTCACTGGTC
CCGCCACCAAACGTTTCGGCGAGAAGCAGGCCATTATCGCCGGCATGGCGGCCCCACGGGTGCGCATGAT
CGTGCTCCTGTCGTTGAGGACCCGGCTAGGCTGGCGGGGTTGCCTTACTGGTTAGCAGAATGAATCACCG
ATACGCGAGCGAACGTGAAGCGACTGCTGCTGCAAAACGTCTGCGACCTGAGCAACAACATGAATGGTCT
TCGGTTTCCGTGTTTCGTAAAGTCTGGAAACGCGGAAGTCAGCGCCCTGCACCATTATGTTCCGGATCTG
CATCGCAGGATGCTGCTGGCTACCCTGTGGAACACCTACATCTGTATTAACGAAGCGCTGGCATTGACCC
TGAGTGATTTTTCTCTGGTCCCGCCGCATCCATACCGCCAGTTGTTTACCCTCACAACGTTCCAGTAACC
GGGCATGTTCATCATCAGTAACCCGTATCGTGAGCATCCTCTCTCGTTTCATCGGTATCATTACCCCCAT
GAACAGAAATCCCCCTTACACGGAGGCATCAGTGACCAAACAGGAAAAAACCGCCCTTAACATGGCCCGC
TTTATCAGAAGCCAGACATTAACGCTTCTGGAGAAACTCAACGAGCTGGACGCGGATGAACAGGCAGACA
TCTGTGAATCGCTTCACGACCACGCTGATGAGCTTTACCGCAGCTGCCTCGCGCGTTTCGGTGATGACGG
TGAAAACCTCTGACACATGCAGCTCCCGGAGACGGTCACAGCTTGTCTGTAAGCGGATGCCGGGAGCAGA
CAAGCCCGTCAGGGCGCGTCAGCGGGTGTTGGCGGGTGTCGGGGCGCAGCCATGACCCAGTCACGTAGCG
ATAGCGGAGTGTATACTGGCTTAACTATGCGGCATCAGAGCAGATTGTACTGAGAGTGCACCATTGCGGT
GTGAAATACCGCACAGATGCGTAAGGAGAAAATACCGCATCAGGCGCTCTTCCGCTTCCTCGCTCACTGA
CTCGCTGCGCTCGGTCGTTCGGCTGCGGCGAGCGGTATCAGCTCACTCAAAGGCGGTAATACGGTTATCC
ACAGAATCAGGGGATAACGCAGGAAAGAACATGTGAGCAAAAGGCCAGCAAAAGGCCAGGAACCGTAAAA
AGGCCGCGTTGCTGGCGTTTTTCCATAGGCTCCGCCCCCCTGACGAGCATCACAAAAATCGACGCTCAAG
TCAGAGGTGGCGAAACCCGACAGGACTATAAAGATACCAGGCGTTTCCCCCTGGAAGCTCCCTCGTGCGC
TCTCCTGTTCCGACCCTGCCGCTTACCGGATACCTGTCCGCCTTTCTCCCTTCGGGAAGCGTGGCGCTTT
CTCATAGCTCACGCTGTAGGTATCTCAGTTCGGTGTAGGTCGTTCGCTCCAAGCTGGGCTGTGTGCACGA
ACCCCCCGTTCAACCCGACCGCTGCGCCTTATCCGGTAACTATCGTCTTGAGTCCAACCCGGTAAGACAC
GACTTATCGCCACTGGCAGCAGCCACTGGTAACAGGATTAGCAGAGCGAGGTATGTAGGCGGTGCTACAG
AGTTCTTGAAGTGGTGGCCTAACTACGGCTACACTAGAAGGACAGTATTTGGTATCTGCGCTCTGCTGAA
GCCAGTTACCTTCGGAAAAAGAGTTGGTAGCTCTTGATCCGGCAAACAAACCACCGCTGGTAGCGGTGGT
TTTTTTGTTTGCAAGCAGCAGATTACGCGCAGAAAAAAAGGATCTCAAGAAGATCCTTTGATCTTTTCTA
CGGGGTCTGACGCTCAGTGGAACGAAAACTCACGTTAAGGGATTTTGGTCATGAACAATAAAACTGTCTG
CTTACATAAACAGTAATACAAGGGGTGTTATGAGCCATATTCAACGGGAAACGTCTTGCTCTAGGCCGCG
ATTAAATTCCAACATGGATGCTGATTTATATGGGTATAAATGGGCTCGCGATAATGTCGGGCAATCAGGT
GCGACAATCTATCGATTGTATGGGAAGCCCGATGCGCCAGAGTTGTTTCTGAAACATGGCAAAGGTAGCG
TTGCCAATGATGTTACAGATGAGATGGTCAGACTAAACTGGCTGACGGAATTTATGCCTCTTCCGACCAT
CAAGCATTTTATCCGTACTCCTGATGATGCATGGTTACTCACCACTGCGATCCCCGGGAAAACAGCATTC
CAGGTATTAGAAGAATATCCTGATTCAGGTGAAAATATTGTTGATGCGCTGGCAGTGTTCCTGCGCCGGT
TGCATTCGATTCCTGTTTGTAATTGTCCTTTTAACAGCGATCGCGTATTTCGTCTCGCTCAGGCGCAATC
ACGAATGAATAACGGTTTGGTTGATGCGAGTGATTTTGATGACGAGCGTAATGGCTGGCCTGTTGAACAA
GTCTGGAAAGAAATGCATAAACTTTTGCCATTCTCACCGGATTCAGTCGTCACTCATGGTGATTTCTCAC
TTGATAACCTTATTTTTGACGAGGGGAAATTAATAGGTTGTATTGATGTTGGACGAGTCGGAATCGCAGA
CCGATACCAGGATCTTGCCATCCTATGGAACTGCCTCGGTGAGTTTTCTCCTTCATTACAGAAACGGCTT
TTTCAAAAATATGGTATTGATAATCCTGATATGAATAAATTGCAGTTTCATTTGATGCTCGATGAGTTTT
TCTAAGAATTAATTCATGAGCGGATACATATTTGAATGTATTTAGAAAAATAAACAAATAGGGGTTCCGC
GCACATTTCCCCGAAAAGTGCCACCTAAATTGTAAGCGTTAATATTTTGTTAAAATTCGCGTTAAATTTT
TGTTAAATCAGCTCATTTTTTAACCAATAGGCCGAAATCGGCAAAATCCCTTATAAATCAAAAGAATAGA
CCGAGATAGGGT
[37 nt withheld, positions 6803-6839]
AAAGAACGTGGACTCCAACGTCAAAGG
[49 nt withheld, positions 6867-6915]
T
[91 nt withheld, positions 6917-7007]
G
[93 nt withheld, positions 7009-7101]
Features (pLannotate 1.2.2; 18 found; start..end, strand, type, name):
     68..105     -  terminator     T7 terminator (fragment): transcription terminator for bacteriophage T7 RNA polymerase
    115..159     +  promoter       T5 promoter: bacteriophage T5 promoter for E. coli RNA polymerase, with embedded lac operator
    167..183     +  protein_bind   lac operator: The lac repressor binds to the lac operator to inhibit transcription in E. coli. This inhibition can be relieved by adding lactose or isopropyl-β-D-thiogalactopyranoside (IPTG). lac repressor encoded by lacI
    232..249     +  CDS            7xHis (fragment): 6xHis affinity tag
    259..282     +  CDS            HRV 3C site: recognition and cleavage site for human rhinovirus 3C and PreScission proteases
    283..2022    +  CDS            polA (fragment): DPO1_BACCA - Experimental evidence at protein level: Swiss-Prot protein existence level 1. In addition to polymerase activity, this DNA polymerase exhibits 3'-5' and 5'-3' exonuclease activity. From Bacillus caldotenax.
   2186..2465    +  CDS            TcR (fragment): tetracycline efflux protein; tet; confers resistance to tetracycline
   2473..2550    +  promoter       lacIq promoter: lacI (mutant); In the lacIq allele, a single base change in the promoter boosts expression of the lacI gene about 10-fold.
   2551..3633    +  CDS            lacI: lac repressor; lacI; The lac repressor binds to the lac operator to inhibit transcription in E. coli. This inhibition can be relieved by adding lactose or isopropyl-β-D-thiogalactopyranoside (IPTG).
   3646..3667    +  protein_bind   CAP binding site: CAP binding activates transcription in the presence of cAMP. E. coli catabolite activator protein
   3682..3973    +  CDS            TcR (fragment): tetracycline efflux protein; tet; confers resistance to tetracycline
   4045..4425    -  CDS            YPB1_ECOLX: Protein predicted: Swiss-Prot protein existence level 4. From Escherichia coli.
   4442..4633    +  CDS            rop: Rop protein, which maintains plasmids at low copy number; rop
   4735..4874    +  misc_feature   bom: basis of mobility region from pBR322
   5060..5648    -  rep_origin     ori: high-copy-number ColE1/pMB1/pBR322/pUC origin of replication
   5770..6585    +  CDS            KanR: aminoglycoside phosphotransferase; aph(3')-Ia; confers resistance to kanamycin in bacteria or G418 (Geneticin®) in eukaryotes
   6594..6651    -  promoter       AmpR promoter (fragment): bla
   6704..31      -  rep_origin     f1 ori (across the origin) (sequence partly withheld): f1 bacteriophage origin of replication; arrow indicates direction of (+) strand synthesis
