[The description below was written by a language model from this plasmid's Addgene catalogue record and pLannotate feature annotations shown in this document.]
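Description:
pVSL10 is a bacterial expression plasmid built on a modified pET-28 backbone (about 7.1 kb in total) for producing a mutant large fragment of DNA polymerase I from Geobacillus stearothermophilus, commonly called Bst polymerase large fragment (BF). Unlike a standard pET vector, transcription does not depend on T7 RNA polymerase. The promoter has been replaced with the T5-lacO promoter from pQE-30, which is read by the host E. coli RNA polymerase and carries lac operator sequences. A lacI gene driven by the stronger lacIq promoter supplies abundant repressor, so expression is kept low until induced with IPTG. The record states that an rnpB terminator was installed. The annotation does not call it, showing only a residual T7 terminator fragment upstream of the promoter. The plasmid replicates from a pBR322-type ColE1 origin with rop and bom, consistent with its low-copy listing, is selected with kanamycin, and retains an f1 origin. Short tetracycline-resistance fragments and an AmpR promoter fragment appear to be non-functional backbone remnants.

The roughly 1.8 kb insert encodes the polymerase with an N-terminal His6 tag followed by an HRV 3C (PreScission) protease site, allowing metal-affinity purification and subsequent removal of the tag. The automated annotation matches the coding region to the homologous polA of Bacillus caldotenax, reflecting sequence similarity rather than a different source. The protein carries two substitutions, F710Y and D598A, whose individual effects the record does not explain. The associated publication concerns trivalent rare earth metal cofactors that confer rapid NP-DNA polymerase activity, indicating that the purified enzyme is intended for biochemical study of such polymerase chemistry.
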