Addgene plasmid #201182: pVSL10
Purpose: Bst polymerase large fragment (BF) F710Y/D598A, His6-tagged, HRV 3C-cleavable
Depositing lab: Jack Szostak. Depositing organization: Massachusetts General Hospital. Publication: Trivalent rare earth metal cofactors confer rapid NP-DNA polymerase activity. Lelyveld VS, Fang Z, Szostak JW. Science. 2023 Oct 27;382(6669):423-429. doi: 10.1126/science.adh5339. Epub 2023 Oct 26. PubMed 37883544.
Backbone
  Vector backbone: pET-28
  Backbone manufacturer: Novagen
  Backbone size w/o insert (bp): 5298
  Total vector size (bp): 7101
  Modifications to backbone: Promoter is T5-lacO from pQE-30 (not T7), rnpB terminator, lacIq
  Vector type: Bacterial Expression
Growth in bacteria
  Bacterial resistance: Kanamycin, 30 μg/mL
  Growth temperature: 37°C
  Growth strain: DH5alpha
  Growth instructions: Avoid saturating overnight cultures. Perform overnights at 30 degC with 1% glucose.
  Copy number: Low Copy
Gene/Insert
  Gene/Insert name: Bst polymerase large fragment (BF) F710Y/D598A (alt name: DNA polymerase I large fragment from Geobacillus stearothermophilus)
  Species: Geobacillus stearothermophilus (formerly Bacillus stearothermophilus)
  Insert size (bp): 1803
  Mutation: F710Y D598A
  Promoter: T5-lacO
  Tag / fusion protein: His6 (N terminal on insert); HRV 3C protease cleavage site (N terminal on insert)
  Cloning method: Unknown
  Sequencing primers: 5′ CGGATAACAATTTCACACAG; 3′ GAGCACCGCCGCCGCAAGGAA
Terms and licenses: Academic/Nonprofit Terms; Industry Terms: Not Available to Industry
How to cite: pVSL10 was a gift from Jack Szostak (Addgene plasmid # 201182 ; http://n2t.net/addgene:201182 ; RRID:Addgene_201182)
